>Addgene plasmid #222709 | pACYCDuet-AtTIR1-Myc-MBP-HA | addgene full sequence | sequence record 443118 | Addgene NGS Result
GGGATCTCGACGCTCTCCCTTATGCGACTCCTGCATTAGGAAATTAATACGACTCACTATAGGGGAATTG
TGAGCGGATAACAATTCCCCTGTAGAAATAATTTTGTTTAACTTTAATAAGGAGATATACCATGGGCAGC
AGCGCATCACCATCATCACCAAGCCAGGGATCCATGCAGAAGCGAATAGCCTTGTCGTTTCCAGAAGAGG
TACTAGAGCATGTGTTCTCGTTTATTCAGCTGGATAAGGATAGGAACTCAGTCTCTCTGGTGTGCAAGTC
ATGGTACGAGATCGAGCGGTGGTGCAGGAGGAAAGTCTTCATCGGGAACTGCTACGCCGTGAGTCCAGCG
ACGGTGATTAGGAGGTTCCCGAAAGTGAGATCCGTGGAGCTTAAAGGAAAACCTCACTTTGCTGACTTTA
ATTTGGTACCTGACGGATGGGGAGGTTACGTGTATCCATGGATTGAGGCCATGTCTTCGTCTTACACGTG
GCTTGAAGAGATAAGGCTGAAGAGGATGGTGGTCACCGACGATTGCTTGGAGCTCATAGCCAAGTCTTTT
AAGAATTTTAAGGTTCTTGTGCTTTCTTCCTGCGAAGGCTTCTCCACCGATGGTCTCGCTGCTATCGCTG
CCACTTGCAGGAATCTGAAAGAGCTTGACTTACGAGAGAGTGATGTTGACGACGTTAGTGGCCACTGGCT
TAGCCATTTCCCAGATACATACACTTCTTTGGTATCACTCAATATATCTTGCTTAGCATCTGAGGTCAGT
TTCTCTGCTCTGGAAAGGCTGGTGACTAGGTGTCCCAATCTCAAGTCTCTCAAGCTTAACCGAGCTGTTC
CACTTGAAAAATTGGCTACTTTACTTCAAAGAGCACCTCAATTGGAGGAATTGGGCACTGGTGGGTACAC
TGCAGAAGTGCGACCAGATGTTTACTCTGGTTTATCTGTAGCGCTCTCTGGGTGCAAGGAATTGAGGTGC
TTATCTGGATTTTGGGATGCTGTTCCTGCCTATCTTCCAGCAGTTTATTCGGTTTGCAGTCGGCTTACAA
CTTTGAATCTGAGTTATGCAACAGTCCAGAGCTATGATCTTGTCAAGCTTCTTTGTCAATGCCCTAAACT
GCAGCGCCTCTGGGTGCTTGACTACATCGAGGATGCTGGTCTTGAGGTGCTTGCTTCAACCTGCAAGGAC
CTACGCGAGCTGAGAGTGTTTCCGTCCGAGCCTTTTGTCATGGAACCAAATGTGGCATTGACGGAACAGG
GGCTTGTCTCCGTCTCCATGGGCTGTCCAAAACTCGAGTCGGTTCTCTACTTCTGCCGTCAAATGACCAA
TGCTGCATTGATAACCATTGCTAGGAACCGTCCCAACATGACTCGCTTCCGTTTGTGCATCATTGAGCCA
AAAGCCCCAGACTATCTGACTCTAGAGCCACTGGATATTGGATTTGGAGCCATAGTAGAGCACTGCAAGG
ATCTCCGTCGCCTCTCTCTATCTGGCCTCTTGACCGACAAGGTTTTTGAATACATTGGGACATATGCCAA
GAAGATGGAAATGCTCTCAGTGGCATTTGCAGGAGACAGTGACTTAGGCATGCATCATGTTTTGTCCGGG
TGCGATAGCTTGAGGAAACTAGAGATAAGGGACTGCCCGTTTGGAGACAAGGCGCTTTTGGCCAATGCTT
CAAAGCTGGAGACAATGCGATCCCTTTGGATGTCTTCTTGTTCCGTGAGTTTTGGAGCCTGCAAGTTACT
AGGACAGAAGATGCCAAAGCTGAATGTGGAAGTCATCGATGAACGGGGTGCACCGGACTCGAGACCAGAG
AGCTGCCCTGTTGAGAGAGTCTTCATATACCGAACAGTGGCTGGTCCTCGATTTGACATGCCTGGCTTCG
TCTGGAACATGGACCAAGACTCAACAATGAGGTTTTCCAGGCAAATCATTACTACTAACGGATTAGGATC
CGAGCTCGATATCACTAGTCCTGAGCAGAAGCTCATCTCCGAGGAGGACCTCGAGCAGAAGCTCATCTCC
GAGGAGGACCTCCTGACTGCAGGTCGACAAGCTTGCGGCCGCATAATGCTTAAGTCGAACAGAAAGTAAT
CGTATTGTACACGGCCGCATAATCGAAATTAATACGACTCACTATAGGGGAATTGTGAGCGGATAACAAT
TCCCCATCTTAGTATATTAGTTAAGTATAAGAAGGAGATATACATATGGCAGATCTCAATTGGGAATTCA
TGAAAATCGAAGAAGGTAAACTGGTAATCTGGATTAACGGCGATAAAGGCTATAACGGTCTCGCTGAAGT
CGGTAAGAAATTCGAGAAAGATACCGGAATTAAAGTCACCGTTGAGCATCCGGATAAACTGGAAGAGAAA
TTCCCACAGGTTGCGGCAACTGGCGATGGCCCTGACATTATCTTCTGGGCACACGACCGCTTTGGTGGCT
ACGCTCAATCTGGCCTGTTGGCTGAAATCACCCCGGACAAAGCGTTCCAGGACAAGCTGTATCCGTTTAC
CTGGGATGCCGTACGTTACAACGGCAAGCTGATTGCTTACCCGATCGCTGTTGAAGCGTTATCGCTGATT
TATAACAAAGATCTGCTGCCGAACCCGCCAAAAACCTGGGAAGAGATCCCGGCGCTGGATAAAGAACTGA
AAGCGAAAGGTAAGAGCGCGCTGATGTTCAACCTGCAAGAACCGTACTTCACCTGGCCGCTGATTGCTGC
TGACGGGGGTTATGCGTTCAAGTATGAAAACGGCAAGTACGACATTAAAGACGTGGGCGTGGATAACGCT
GGCGCGAAAGCGGGTCTGACCTTCCTGGTTGACCTGATTAAAAACAAACACATGAATGCAGACACCGATT
ACTCCATCGCAGAAGCTGCCTTTAATAAAGGCGAAACAGCGATGACCATCAACGGCCCGTGGGCATGGTC
CAACATCGACACCAGCAAAGTGAATTATGGTGTAACGGTACTGCCGACCTTCAAGGGTCAACCATCCAAA
CCGTTCGTTGGCGTGCTGAGCGCAGGTATTAACGCCGCCAGTCCGAACAAAGAGCTGGCAAAAGAGTTCC
TCGAAAACTATCTGCTGACTGATGAAGGTCTGGAAGCGGTTAATAAAGACAAACCGCTGGGTGCCGTAGC
GCTGAAGTCTTACGAGGAAGAGTTGGCGAAAGATCCACGTATTGCCGCCACTATGGAAAACGCCCAGAAA
GGTGAAATCATGCCGAACATCCCGCAGATGTCCGCTTTCTGGTATGCCGTGCGTACTGCGGTGATCAACG
CCGCCAGCGGTCGTCAGACTGTCGATGAAGCCCTGAAAGACGCGCAGACTGAATTCGAGCCCGGGAGGCC
TCTCGGCGCGCCTGCAGGTTACCCATACGACGTACCAGATTACGCTTACCCATACGACGTACCAGATTAC
GCTCGACAAGCTTGCGGCCGCATAATGCTTAAGTAATTAACCTAGGCTGCTGTCACCGCTGAGCAATAAC
TAGCATAACCCCTTGGGGCCTCTAAACGGGTCTTGAGGGGTTTTTTGCTGAAACCTCAGGCATTTGAGAA
GCACACGGTCACACTGCTTCCGGTAGTCAATAAACCGGTAAACCAGCAATAGACATAAGCGGCTATTTAA
CGACCCTGCCCTGAACCGACGACCGGGTCGAATTTGCTTTCGAATTTCTGCCATTCATCCGCTTATTATC
ACTTATTCAGGCGTAGCAACCAGGCGTTTAAGGGCACCAATAACTGCCTTAAAAAAATTACGCCCCGCCC
TGCCACTCATCGCAGTACTGTTGTAATTCATTAAGCATTCTGCCGACATGGAAGCCATCACAAACGGCAT
GATGAACCTGAATCGCCAGCGGCATCAGCACCTTGTCGCCTTGCGTATAATATTTGCCCATAGTGAAAAC
GGGGGCGAAGAAGTTGTCCATATTGGCCACGTTTAAATCAAAACTGGTGAAACTCACCCAGGGATTGGCT
GAGACGAAAAACATATTCTCAATAAACCCTTTAGGGAAATAGGCCAGGTTTTCACCGTAACACGCCACAT
CTTGCGAATATATGTGTAGAAACTGCCGGAAATCGTCGTGGTATTCACTCCAGAGCGATGAAAACGTTTC
AGTTTGCTCATGGAAAACGGTGTAACAAGGGTGAACACTATCCCATATCACCAGCTCACCGTCTTTCATT
GCCATACGGAACTCCGGATGAGCATTCATCAGGCGGGCAAGAATGTGAATAAAGGCCGGATAAAACTTGT
GCTTATTTTTCTTTACGGTCTTTAAAAAGGCCGTAATATCCAGCTGAACGGTCTGGTTATAGGTACATTG
AGCAACTGACTGAAATGCCTCAAAATGTTCTTTACGATGCCATTGGGATATATCAACGGTGGTATATCCA
GTGATTTTTTTCTCCATTTTAGCTTCCTTAGCTCCTGAAAATCTCGATAACTCAAAAAATACGCCCGGTA
GTGATCTTATTTCATTATGGTGAAAGTTGGAACCTCTTACGTGCCGATCAACGTCTCATTTTCGCCAAAA
GTTGGCCCAGGGCTTCCCGGTATCAACAGGGACACCAGGATTTATTTATTCTGCGAAGTGATCTTCCGTC
ACAGGTATTTATTCGGCGCAAAGTGCGTCGGGTGATGCTGCCAACTTACTGATTTAGTGTATGATGGTGT
TTTTGAGGTGCTCCAGTGGCTTCTGTTTCTATCAGCTGTCCCTCCTGTTCAGCTACTGACGGGGTGGTGC
GTAACGGCAAAAGCACCGCCGGACATCAGCGCTAGCGGAGTGTATACTGGCTTACTATGTTGGCACTGAT
GAGGGTGTCAGTGAAGTGCTTCATGTGGCAGGAGAAAAAAGGCTGCACCGGTGCGTCAGCAGAATATGTG
ATACAGGATATATTCCGCTTCCTCGCTCACTGACTCGCTACGCTCGGTCGTTCGACTGCGGCGAGCGGAA
ATGGCTTACGAACGGGGCGGAGATTTCCTGGAAGATGCCAGGAAGATACTTAACAGGGAAGTGAGAGGGC
CGCGGCAAAGCCGTTTTTCCATAGGCTCCGCCCCCCTGACAAGCATCACGAAATCTGACGCTCAAATCAG
TGGTGGCGAAACCCGACAGGACTATAAAGATACCAGGCGTTTCCCCCTGGCGGCTCCCTCGTGCGCTCTC
CTGTTCCTGCCTTTCGGTTTACCGGTGTCATTCCGCTGTTATGGCCGCGTTTGTCTCATTCCACGCCTGA
CACTCAGTTCCGGGTAGGCAGTTCGCTCCAAGCTGGACTGTATGCACGAACCCCCCGTTCAGTCCGACCG
CTGCGCCTTATCCGGTAACTATCGTCTTGAGTCCAACCCGGAAAGACATGCAAAAGCACCACTGGCAGCA
GCCACTGGTAATTGATTTAGAGGAGTTAGTCTTGAAGTCATGCGCCGGTTAAGGCTAAACTGAAAGGACA
AGTTTTGGTGACTGCGCTCCTCCAAGCCAGTTACCTCGGTTCAAAGAGTTGGTAGCTCAGAGAACCTTCG
AAAAACCGCCCTGCAAGGCGGTTTTTTCGTTTTCAGAGCAAGAGATTACGCGCAGACCAAAACGATCTCA
AGAAGATCATCTTATTAATCAGATAAAATATTTCTAGATTTCAGTGCAATTTATCTCTTCAAATGTAGCA
CCTGAAGTCAGCCCCATACGATATAAGTTGTAATTCTCATGTTAGTCATGCCCCGCGCCCACCGGAAGGA
GCTGACTGGGTTGAAGGCTCTCAAGGGCATCGGTCGAGATCCCGGTGCCTAATGAGTGAGCTAACTTACA
TTAATTGCGTTGCGCTCACTGCCCGCTTTCCAGTCGGGAAACCTGTCGTGCCAGCTGCATTAATGAATCG
GCCAACGCGCGGGGAGAGGCGGTTTGCGTATTGGGCGCCAGGGTGGTTTTTCTTTTCACCAGTGAGACGG
GCAACAGCTGATTGCCCTTCACCGCCTGGCCCTGAGAGAGTTGCAGCAAGCGGTCCACGCTGGTTTGCCC
CAGCAGGCGAAAATCCTGTTTGATGGTGGTTAACGGCGGGATATAACATGAGCTGTCTTCGGTATCGTCG
TATCCCACTACCGAGATGTCCGCACCAACGCGCAGCCCGGACTCGGTAATGGCGCGCATTGCGCCCAGCG
CCATCTGATCGTTGGCAACCAGCATCGCAGTGGGAACGATGCCCTCATTCAGCATTTGCATGGTTTGTTG
AAAACCGGACATGGCACTCCAGTCGCCTTCCCGTTCCGCTATCGGCTGAATTTGATTGCGAGTGAGATAT
TTATGCCAGCCAGCCAGACGCAGACGCGCCGAGACAGAACTTAATGGGCCCGCTAACAGCGCGATTTGCT
GGTGACCCAATGCGACCAGATGCTCCACGCCCAGTCGCGTACCGTCTTCATGGGAGAAAATAATACTGTT
GATGGGTGTCTGGTCAGAGACATCAAGAAATAACGCCGGAACATTAGTGCAGGCAGCTTCCACAGCAATG
GCATCCTGGTCATCCAGCGGATAGTTAATGATCAGCCCACTGACGCGTTGCGCGAGAAGATTGTGCACCG
CCGCTTTACAGGCTTCGACGCCGCTTCGTTCTACCATCGACACCACCACGCTGGCACCCAGTTGATCGGC
GCGAGATTTAATCGCCGCGACAATTTGCGACGGCGCGTGCAGGGCCAGACTGGAGGTGGCAACGCCAATC
AGCAACGACTGTTTGCCCGCCAGTTGTTGTGCCACGCGGTTGGGAATGTAATTCAGCTCCGCCATCGCCG
CTTCCACTTTTTCCCGCGTTTTCGCAGAAACGTGGCTGGCCTGGTTCACCACGCGGGAAACGGTCTGATA
AGAGACACCGGCATACTCTGCGACATCGTATAACGTTACTGGTTTCACATTCACCACCCTGAATTGACTC
TCTTCCGGGCGCTATCATGCCATACCGCGAAAGGTTTTGCGCCATTCGATGGTGTCC
Features (pLannotate 1.2.2; 20 found; start..end, strand, type, name):
      7..42      -  CDS            TcR (fragment): tetracycline efflux protein; tet; confers resistance to tetracycline
     45..63      +  promoter       T7 promoter: promoter for bacteriophage T7 RNA polymerase
     64..88      +  protein_bind   lac operator: The lac repressor binds to the lac operator to inhibit transcription in E. coli. This inhibition can be relieved by adding lactose or isopropyl-β-D-thiogalactopyranoside (IPTG). lac repressor encoded by lacI
    103..125     +  RBS            RBS: efficient ribosome binding site from bacteriophage T7 gene 10 (Olins and Rangwala, 1989)
    174..1955    +  CDS            TIR1: TIR1_ARATH - Also known as FBL1, WEI1. Experimental evidence at protein level: Swiss-Prot protein existence level 1. Auxin receptor that mediates Aux/IAA proteins proteasomal degradation and auxin-regulated transcription. The SCF(TIR1) E3 ubiquitin ligase complex is involved in auxin-mediated signaling pathway that regulate root and hypocotyl growth, lateral root formation, cell elongation, and gravitropism. Appears to allow pericycle cells to overcome G2 arrest prior to lateral root development. Plays a role in ethylene signaling in roots. Confers sensitivity to the virulent bacterial pathoge
   2130..2148    +  promoter       T7 promoter: promoter for bacteriophage T7 RNA polymerase
   2149..2173    +  protein_bind   lac operator: The lac repressor binds to the lac operator to inhibit transcription in E. coli. This inhibition can be relieved by adding lactose or isopropyl-β-D-thiogalactopyranoside (IPTG). lac repressor encoded by lacI
   2240..3340    +  CDS            MBP: maltose binding protein from E. coli; malE (mutated); This version of the gene does not encode a signal sequence, so MBP will remain in the cytosol.
   3380..3406    +  CDS            HA: HA (human influenza hemagglutinin) epitope tag
   3407..3433    +  CDS            HA: HA (human influenza hemagglutinin) epitope tag
   3500..3547    +  terminator     T7 terminator: transcription terminator for bacteriophage T7 RNA polymerase
   3771..4427    -  CDS            cat: CAT_ECOLX - Experimental evidence at protein level: Swiss-Prot protein existence level 1. This enzyme is an effector of chloramphenicol resistance in bacteria. From Escherichia coli. This protein is used as a marker in many commonly used cloning vectors, such as pACYC184.
   4428..4530    -  promoter       cat promoter: promoter of the E. coli cat gene encoding chloramphenicol acetyltransferase
   4651..4794    +  mobile_element IS1 (fragment): prokaryotic transposable element IS1
   4913..4968    -  rep_origin     RSF ori (fragment): Plasmids containing the RSF 1030 origin of replication can be propagated in E. coli cells that contain additional plasmids with compatible origins.
   5056..5601    -  rep_origin     p15A ori: Plasmids containing the medium-copy-number p15A origin of replication can be propagated in E. coli cells that contain a second plasmid with the ColE1 origin.
   5713..5777    -  CDS            TcR (fragment): tetracycline efflux protein; tet; confers resistance to tetracycline
   5792..5813    -  protein_bind   CAP binding site: CAP binding activates transcription in the presence of cAMP. E. coli catabolite activator protein
   5826..6908    -  CDS            lacI: lac repressor; lacI; The lac repressor binds to the lac operator to inhibit transcription in E. coli. This inhibition can be relieved by adding lactose or isopropyl-β-D-thiogalactopyranoside (IPTG).
   6909..6986    -  promoter       lacI promoter: lacI
