[The description below was written by a language model from this plasmid's Addgene catalogue record and pLannotate feature annotations shown in this document.]
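Description:
pACYCDuet-AtTIR1-Myc-MBP-HA is a bacterial co-expression plasmid of about 7 kb built on the pACYCDuet-1 backbone, which carries two independent T7-driven expression cassettes. It replicates from the medium-copy p15A origin and is selected with chloramphenicol through the cat gene and its native promoter. Because p15A is compatible with ColE1-type origins, the plasmid can be maintained in E. coli alongside other expression vectors. A lacI gene with its own promoter supplies lac repressor. The short TcR, IS1 and RSF ori fragments in the annotation appear to be backbone remnants rather than functional elements.

The first cassette has a T7 promoter, a lac operator and the T7 gene 10 ribosome binding site upstream of Arabidopsis thaliana TIR1. TIR1 is the F-box auxin receptor that acts as the substrate-recognition subunit of the SCF(TIR1) E3 ubiquitin ligase and targets Aux/IAA proteins for degradation. The catalogue entry records a C-terminal Myc tag on TIR1, although the feature table does not annotate it separately. The second cassette has its own T7 promoter and lac operator and drives a cytosolic maltose binding protein that lacks the signal sequence. Two tandem HA epitope tags follow MBP, and a T7 terminator closes the cassette. Both cassettes need a host that supplies T7 RNA polymerase and are inducible with IPTG.

The stated purpose is to express AtTIR1-Myc and MBP-HA together in bacterial cells, and the associated work describes a bacterial platform for reconstituting ubiquitination cascades anchored by SCF-type E3 ligases. The record does not state the specific role of MBP-HA. It may serve as a tagged control protein in place of a TIR1 substrate, but that is an inference.
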