Addgene plasmid #222709: pACYCDuet-AtTIR1-Myc-MBP-HA
Purpose: Expression AtTIR1-Myc and MBP-HA in in bacterial cells
Depositing lab: Lei Wu. Depositing organization: Lanzhou University. Publication: A Bacterial Platform for Studying Ubiquitination Cascades Anchored by SCF-Type E3 Ubiquitin Ligases. Pu ZX, Wang JL, Li YY, Liang LY, Tan YT, Wang ZH, Li BL, Guo GQ, Wang L, Wu L. Biomolecules. 2024 Sep 25;14(10):1209. doi: 10.3390/biom14101209. PubMed 39456142.
Backbone
  Vector backbone: pACYCDuet-1
  Vector type: Bacterial Expression
Growth in bacteria
  Bacterial resistance: Chloramphenicol, 25 μg/mL
  Growth temperature: 37°C
  Growth strain: DH5alpha
  Copy number: Unknown
Gene/Insert
  Gene/Insert name: AtTIR1
  Species: A. thaliana (mustard weed)
  Entrez Gene: TIR1 (a.k.a. AT3G62980, AtTIR1, TRANSPORT INHIBITOR RESPONSE 1)
  Tag / fusion protein: myc (C terminal on insert)
Terms and licenses: Academic/Nonprofit Terms; Industry Terms: Not Available to Industry
How to cite: pACYCDuet-AtTIR1-Myc-MBP-HA was a gift from Lei Wu (Addgene plasmid # 222709 ; http://n2t.net/addgene:222709 ; RRID:Addgene_222709)
